Addgene plasmid #173578: Lenti-sgAtf7ip#2/Cre
Purpose: Expresses a Atf7ip-targeting gRNA and Cre-recombinase
Depositing lab: Charles Swanton. Depositing organization: University College London. Publication: A functional taxonomy of tumor suppression in oncogenic KRAS-driven lung cancer. Cai H, Chew SK, Li C, Tsai MK, Andrejka L, Murray CW, Hughes NW, Shuldiner EG, Ashkin EL, Tang R, Hung KL, Chen LC, Lee SYC, Yousefi M, Lin WY, Kunder CA, Cong L, McFarland CD, Petrov DA, Swanton C, Winslow MM. Cancer Discov. 2021 Feb 19. pii: 2159-8290.CD-20-1325. doi: 10.1158/2159-8290.CD-20-1325. PubMed 33608386.
Backbone
  Vector backbone: pLL3.3
  Vector type: Lentiviral, Cre/Lox, CRISPR
Growth in bacteria
  Bacterial resistance: Ampicillin, 100 μg/mL
  Growth temperature: 37°C
  Growth strain: NEB Stable
  Copy number: High Copy
Gene/Insert
  Gene/Insert name: gRNA targeting Atf7ip
  gRNA/shRNA sequence: GAACAGTAATGTCGTCGAGA
  Species: M. musculus (mouse)
  Entrez Gene: Atf7ip (a.k.a. 2610204M12Rik, 5830415B17Rik, AM, Mcaf1)
  Cloning method: Restriction Enzyme; 5′ cloning site unknown (unknown if destroyed); 3′ cloning site unknown (unknown if destroyed)
Terms and licenses: Academic/Nonprofit Terms; Industry Terms: Not Available to Industry
How to cite: Lenti-sgAtf7ip#2/Cre was a gift from Charles Swanton (Addgene plasmid # 173578 ; http://n2t.net/addgene:173578 ; RRID:Addgene_173578)
