[The description below was written by a language model from this plasmid's Addgene catalogue record and pLannotate feature annotations shown in this document.]
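Description:
Lenti-sgAtf7ip#2/Cre is a 7.8 kb HIV-1-derived lentiviral transfer plasmid built on the pLL3.3 backbone that delivers a CRISPR guide RNA and Cre recombinase from a single provirus. It is maintained in E. coli through a high-copy ColE1/pUC-type origin and selected with ampicillin via the β-lactamase gene. On the viral side, a CMV enhancer/promoter sits upstream of a truncated 5' LTR, so genomic RNA can be transcribed in packaging cells. This is followed by the Ψ packaging signal with a short gag fragment, the Rev response element for Rev-dependent nuclear export, and the cPPT/CTS, which aids nuclear import of the reverse-transcribed genome. A second truncated LTR, preceded by a residual nef-region fragment, closes the viral unit. Because no viral structural or enzymatic genes are present, these must be provided from separate plasmids.

The payload consists of two independent expression units. A human U6 RNA polymerase III promoter drives a guide against mouse Atf7ip (also known as Mcaf1), fused to the Streptococcus pyogenes Cas9 gRNA scaffold; the "#2" in the name suggests it is one of several guides for this gene. Downstream, the mouse PGK promoter drives Cre, with a WPRE enhancing transcript stability and expression. No Cas9 is encoded, so editing depends on Cas9 supplied by the target cells. Cre would recombine loxP-flanked alleles in transduced cells while the guide disrupts Atf7ip. The associated publication concerns tumor suppressor function in oncogenic KRAS-driven lung cancer, consistent with use of this vector to initiate tumors and inactivate a candidate gene at the same time in mouse models, although the record does not specify the recipient strains.
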