Features (pLannotate 1.2.2; 21 found; start..end, strand, type, name):
     73..125     -  misc_feature   bom (fragment): basis of mobility region from pBR322
    280..659     +  enhancer       CMV enhancer: human cytomegalovirus immediate early enhancer
    660..859     +  promoter       CMV promoter: human cytomegalovirus (CMV) immediate early promoter
    877..1057    +  LTR            5' LTR (truncated): truncated 5' long terminal repeat (LTR) from HIV-1
   1104..1229    +  misc_feature   HIV-1 Ψ: packaging signal of human immunodeficiency virus type 1
   1213..1551    +  CDS            HIV-1 gag (fragment): gag protein from human immunodeficiency virus 1; gag
   1726..1959    +  misc_feature   RRE: The Rev response element (RRE) of HIV-1 allows for Rev-dependent mRNA export from the nucleus to the cytoplasm.
   2336..2436    +  CDS            Rev (fragment): human immunodeficiency virus 1 (HIV-1) Rev protein; rev; enhances nuclear export of unspliced and incompletely spliced viral mRNAs
   2486..2603    +  misc_feature   cPPT/CTS: central polypurine tract and central termination sequence of HIV-1
   2685..2925    +  promoter       U6 promoter: RNA polymerase III promoter for human U6 snRNA
   2954..3029    +  misc_RNA       gRNA scaffold: guide RNA scaffold for the Streptococcus pyogenes CRISPR/Cas9 system
   3082..3574    +  promoter       PGK promoter: mouse phosphoglycerate kinase 1 promoter
   3604..4634    +  CDS            Cre (fragment): site-specific recombinase Cre is a site-specific recombinase from bacteriophage P1. Recombination occurs at loxP sequences.
   4667..4690    +  misc_feature   MCS (fragment): pBluescript multiple cloning site
   4690..5278    +  misc_feature   WPRE: woodchuck hepatitis virus posttranscriptional regulatory element
   5279..5298    +  misc_feature   MCS (fragment): pBluescript multiple cloning site
   5300..5800    +  CDS            nef (fragment): NEF_HV1LA - Experimental evidence at protein level: Swiss-Prot protein existence level 1. Extracellular Nef protein targets CD4(+) T-lymphocytes for apoptosis by interacting with CXCR4 surface receptors. From Human immunodeficiency virus type 1 group M subtype B (isolate Lai) (HIV-1).
   5807..5987    +  LTR            5' LTR (truncated): truncated 5' long terminal repeat (LTR) from HIV-1
   6049..6637    -  rep_origin     ori: high-copy-number ColE1/pMB1/pBR322/pUC origin of replication
   6808..7668    -  CDS            AmpR: β-lactamase; bla; confers resistance to ampicillin, carbenicillin, and related antibiotics
   7669..14      -  promoter       AmpR promoter (across the origin): bla
>Addgene plasmid #173578 | Lenti-sgAtf7ip#2/Cre | addgene full sequence | sequence record 361372 | Addgene NGS Result
ATAGGGGTTCCGCGCACATTTCCCCGAAAAGTGCCACCTGACGTCGACGGATCGGGAGATCTCCCGATCC
CCTATGGTGCACTCTCAGTACAATCTGCTCTGATGCCGCATAGTTAAGCCAGTATCTGCTCCCTGCTTGT
GTGTTGGAGGTCGCTGAGTAGTGCGCGAGCAAAATTTAAGCTACAACAAGGCAAGGCTTGACCGACAATT
GCATGAAGAATCTGCTTAGGGTTAGGCGTTTTGCGCTGCTTCGCGATGTACGGGCCAGATATACGCGTTG
ACATTGATTATTGACTAGTTATTAATAGTAATCAATTACGGGGTCATTAGTTCATAGCCCATATATGGAG
TTCCGCGTTACATAACTTACGGTAAATGGCCCGCCTGGCTGACCGCCCAACGACCCCCGCCCATTGACGT
CAATAATGACGTATGTTCCCATAGTAACGCCAATAGGGACTTTCCATTGACGTCAATGGGTGGAGTATTT
ACGGTAAACTGCCCACTTGGCAGTACATCAAGTGTATCATATGCCAAGTACGCCCCCTATTGACGTCAAT
GACGGTAAATGGCCCGCCTGGCATTATGCCCAGTACATGACCTTATGGGACTTTCCTACTTGGCAGTACA
TCTACGTATTAGTCATCGCTATTACCATGGTGATGCGGTTTTGGCAGTACATCAATGGGCGTGGATAGCG
GTTTGACTCACGGGGATTTCCAAGTCTCCACCCCATTGACGTCAATGGGAGTTTGTTTTGGCACCAAAAT
CAACGGGACTTTCCAAAATGTCGTAACAACTCCGCCCCATTGACGCAAATGGGCGGTAGGCGTGTACGGT
GGGAGGTCTATATAAGCAGCGCGTTTTGCCTGTACTGGGTCTCTCTGGTTAGACCAGATCTGAGCCTGGG
AGCTCTCTGGCTAACTAGGGAACCCACTGCTTAAGCCTCAATAAAGCTTGCCTTGAGTGCTTCAAGTAGT
GTGTGCCCGTCTGTTGTGTGACTCTGGTAACTAGAGATCCCTCAGACCCTTTTAGTCAGTGTGGAAAATC
TCTAGCAGTGGCGCCCGAACAGGGACTTGAAAGCGAAAGGGAAACCAGAGGAGCTCTCTCGACGCAGGAC
TCGGCTTGCTGAAGCGCGCACGGCAAGAGGCGAGGGGCGGCGACTGGTGAGTACGCCAAAAATTTTGACT
AGCGGAGGCTAGAAGGAGAGAGATGGGTGCGAGAGCGTCAGTATTAAGCGGGGGAGAATTAGATCGCGAT
GGGAAAAAATTCGGTTAAGGCCAGGGGGAAAGAAAAAATATAAATTAAAACATATAGTATGGGCAAGCAG
GGAGCTAGAACGATTCGCAGTTAATCCTGGCCTGTTAGAAACATCAGAAGGCTGTAGACAAATACTGGGA
CAGCTACAACCATCCCTTCAGACAGGATCAGAAGAACTTAGATCATTATATAATACAGTAGCAACCCTCT
ATTGTGTGCATCAAAGGATAGAGATAAAAGACACCAAGGAAGCTTTAGACAAGATAGAGGAAGAGCAAAA
CAAAAGTAAGACCACCGCACAGCAAGCGGCCGGCCGCTGATCTTCAGACCTGGAGGAGGAGATATGAGGG
ACAATTGGAGAAGTGAATTATATAAATATAAAGTAGTAAAAATTGAACCATTAGGAGTAGCACCCACCAA
GGCAAAGAGAAGAGTGGTGCAGAGAGAAAAAAGAGCAGTGGGAATAGGAGCTTTGTTCCTTGGGTTCTTG
GGAGCAGCAGGAAGCACTATGGGCGCAGCGTCAATGACGCTGACGGTACAGGCCAGACAATTATTGTCTG
GTATAGTGCAGCAGCAGAACAATTTGCTGAGGGCTATTGAGGCGCAACAGCATCTGTTGCAACTCACAGT
CTGGGGCATCAAGCAGCTCCAGGCAAGAATCCTGGCTGTGGAAAGATACCTAAAGGATCAACAGCTCCTG
GGGATTTGGGGTTGCTCTGGAAAACTCATTTGCACCACTGCTGTGCCTTGGAATGCTAGTTGGAGTAATA
AATCTCTGGAACAGATTTGGAATCACACGACCTGGATGGAGTGGGACAGAGAAATTAACAATTACACAAG
CTTAATACACTCCTTAATTGAAGAATCGCAAAACCAGCAAGAAAAGAATGAACAAGAATTATTGGAATTA
GATAAATGGGCAAGTTTGTGGAATTGGTTTAACATAACAAATTGGCTGTGGTATATAAAATTATTCATAA
TGATAGTAGGAGGCTTGGTAGGTTTAAGAATAGTTTTTGCTGTACTTTCTATAGTGAATAGAGTTAGGCA
GGGATATTCACCATTATCGTTTCAGACCCACCTCCCAACCCCGAGGGGACCCGACAGGCCCGAAGGAATA
GAAGAAGAAGGTGGAGAGAGAGACAGAGACAGATCCATTCGATTAGTGAACGGATCGGCACTGCGTGCGC
CAATTCTGCAGACAAATGGCAGTATTCATCCACAATTTTAAAAGAAAAGGGGGGATTGGGGGGTACAGTG
CAGGGGAAAGAATAGTAGACATAATAGCAACAGACATACAAACTAAAGAATTACAAAAACAAATTACAAA
AATTCAAAATTTTCGGGTTTATTACAGGGACAGCAGAGATCCAGTTTGGTTAGTACCGGGCCCGCTCTAG
CCCTGCAGGAACTGTTTAAACTGTGAGGGCCTATTTCCCATGATTCCTTCATATTTGCATATACGATACA
AGGCTGTTAGAGAGATAATTGGAATTAATTTGACTGTAAACACAAAGATATTAGTACAAAATACGTGACG
TAGAAAGTAATAATTTCTTGGGTAGTTTGCAGTTTTAAAATTATGTTTTAAAATGGACTATCATATGCTT
ACCGTAACTTGAAAGTATTTCGATTTCTTGGCTTTATATATCTTGTGGAAAGGACCAAACACCGAACAGT
AATGTCGTCGAGAGTTTTAGAGCTAGAAATAGCAAGTTAAAATAAGGCTAGTCCGTTATCAACTTGAAAA
AGTGGCACCGAGTCGGTGCTTTTTTGTTTGGCGCGCCTATGGCTTAATTAACATGGCGGCCGCATTCTAC
CGGGTAGGGGAGGCGCTTTTCCCAAGGCAGTCTGGAGCATGCGCTTTAGCAGCCCCGCTGGGCACTTGGC
GCTACACAAGTGGCCTCTGGCCTCGCACACATTCCACATCCACCGGTAGGCGCCAACCGGCTCCGTTCTT
TGGTGGCCCCTTCGCGCCACCTTCTACTCCTCCCCTAGTCAGGAAGTTCCCCCCCGCCCCGCAGCTCGCG
TCGTGCAGGACGTGACAAATGGAAGTAGCACGTCTCACTAGTCTCGTGCAGATGGACAGCACCGCTGAGC
AATGGAAGCGGGTAGGCCTTTGGGGCAGCGGCCAATAGCAGCTTTGCTCCTTCGCTTTCTGGGCTCAGAG
GCTGGGAAGGGGTGGGTCCGGGGGCGGGCTCAGGGGCGGGCTCAGGGGCGGGGCGGGCGCCCGAAGGTCC
TCCGGAGGCCCGGCATTCTGCACGCTTCAAAAGCGCACGTCTGCCGCGCTGTTCTCCTCTTCCTCATCTC
CGGGACCCGGGATGCCCAAGAAGAAGAGGAAGGTGTCCAATTTACTGACCGTACACCAAAATTTGCCTGC
ATTACCGGTCGATGCAACGAGTGATGAGGTTCGCAAGAACCTGATGGACATGTTCAGGGATCGCCAGGCG
TTTTCTGAGCATACCTGGAAAATGCTTCTGTCCGTTTGCCGGTCGTGGGCGGCATGGTGCAAGTTGAATA
ACCGGAAATGGTTTCCCGCAGAACCTGAAGATGTTCGCGATTATCTTCTATATCTTCAGGCGCGCGGTCT
GGCAGTAAAAACTATCCAGCAACATTTGGGCCAGCTAAACATGCTTCATCGTCGGTCCGGGCTGCCACGA
CCAAGTGACAGCAATGCTGTTTCACTGGTTATGCGGCGGATCCGAAAAGAAAACGTTGATGCCGGTGAAC
GTGCAAAACAGGCTCTAGCGTTCGAACGCACTGATTTCGACCAGGTTCGTTCACTCATGGAAAATAGCGA
TCGCTGCCAGGATATACGTAATCTGGCATTTCTGGGGATTGCTTATAACACCCTGTTACGTATAGCCGAA
ATTGCCAGGATCAGGGTTAAAGATATCTCACGTACTGACGGTGGGAGAATGTTAATCCATATTGGCAGAA
CGAAAACGCTGGTTAGCACCGCAGGTGTAGAGAAGGCACTTAGCCTGGGGGTAACTAAACTGGTCGAGCG
ATGGATTTCCGTCTCTGGTGTAGCTGATGATCCGAATAACTACCTGTTTTGCCGGGTCAGAAAAAATGGT
GTTGCCGCGCCATCTGCCACCAGCCAGCTATCAACTCGCGCCCTGGAAGGGATTTTTGAAGCAACTCATC
GATTGATTTACGGCGCTAAGGATGACTCTGGTCAGAGATACCTGGCCTGGTCTGGACACAGTGCCCGTGT
CGGAGCCGCGCGAGATATGGCCCGCGCTGGAGTTTCAATACCGGAGATCATGCAAGCTGGTGGCTGGACC
AATGTAAATATTGTCATGAACTATATCCGTAACCTGGATAGTGAAACAGGGGCAATGGTGCGCCTGCTGG
AAGATGGCGATTAGCCATGTTTAAGGGTTCCGGTTCCACTAGGTACAATTCGATATCAAGCTTATCGATA
ATCAACCTCTGGATTACAAAATTTGTGAAAGATTGACTGGTATTCTTAACTATGTTGCTCCTTTTACGCT
ATGTGGATACGCTGCTTTAATGCCTTTGTATCATGCTATTGCTTCCCGTATGGCTTTCATTTTCTCCTCC
TTGTATAAATCCTGGTTGCTGTCTCTTTATGAGGAGTTGTGGCCCGTTGTCAGGCAACGTGGCGTGGTGT
GCACTGTGTTTGCTGACGCAACCCCCACTGGTTGGGGCATTGCCACCACCTGTCAGCTCCTTTCCGGGAC
TTTCGCTTTCCCCCTCCCTATTGCCACGGCGGAACTCATCGCCGCCTGCCTTGCCCGCTGCTGGACAGGG
GCTCGGCTGTTGGGCACTGACAATTCCGTGGTGTTGTCGGGGAAATCATCGTCCTTTCCTTGGCTGCTCG
CCTGTGTTGCCACCTGGATTCTGCGCGGGACGTCCTTCTGCTACGTCCCTTCGGCCCTCAATCCAGCGGA
CCTTCCTTCCCGCGGCCTGCTGCCGGCTCTGCGGCCTCTTCCGCGTCTTCGCCTTCGCCCTCAGACGAGT
CGGATCTCCCTTTGGGCCGCCTCCCCGCATCGATACCGTCGACCTCGATCGAGACCTAGAAAAACATGGA
GCAATCACAAGTAGCAATACAGCAGCTACCAATGCTGATTGTGCCTGGCTAGAAGCACAAGAGGAGGAGG
AGGTGGGTTTTCCAGTCACACCTCAGGTACCTTTAAGACCAATGACTTACAAGGCAGCTGTAGATCTTAG
CCACTTTTTAAAAGAAAAGGGGGGACTGGAAGGGCTAATTCACTCCCAACGAAGACAAGATATCCTTGAT
CTGTGGATCTACCACACACAAGGCTACTTCCCTGATTGGCAGAACTACACACCAGGGCCAGGGATCAGAT
ATCCACTGACCTTTGGATGGTGCTACAAGCTAGTACCAGTTGAGCAAGAGAAGGTAGAAGAAGCCAATGA
AGGAGAGAACACCCGCTTGTTACACCCTGTGAGCCTGCATGGGATGGATGACCCGGAGAGAGAAGTATTA
GAGTGGAGGTTTGACAGCCGCCTAGCATTTCATCACATGGCCCGAGAGCTGCATCCGGACTGTACTGGGT
CTCTCTGGTTAGACCAGATCTGAGCCTGGGAGCTCTCTGGCTAACTAGGGAACCCACTGCTTAAGCCTCA
ATAAAGCTTGCCTTGAGTGCTTCAAGTAGTGTGTGCCCGTCTGTTGTGTGACTCTGGTAACTAGAGATCC
CTCAGACCCTTTTAGTCAGTGTGGAAAATCTCTAGCAGCATGTGAGCAAAAGGCCAGCAAAAGGCCAGGA
ACCGTAAAAAGGCCGCGTTGCTGGCGTTTTTCCATAGGCTCCGCCCCCCTGACGAGCATCACAAAAATCG
ACGCTCAAGTCAGAGGTGGCGAAACCCGACAGGACTATAAAGATACCAGGCGTTTCCCCCTGGAAGCTCC
CTCGTGCGCTCTCCTGTTCCGACCCTGCCGCTTACCGGATACCTGTCCGCCTTTCTCCCTTCGGGAAGCG
TGGCGCTTTCTCATAGCTCACGCTGTAGGTATCTCAGTTCGGTGTAGGTCGTTCGCTCCAAGCTGGGCTG
TGTGCACGAACCCCCCGTTCAGCCCGACCGCTGCGCCTTATCCGGTAACTATCGTCTTGAGTCCAACCCG
GTAAGACACGACTTATCGCCACTGGCAGCAGCCACTGGTAACAGGATTAGCAGAGCGAGGTATGTAGGCG
GTGCTACAGAGTTCTTGAAGTGGTGGCCTAACTACGGCTACACTAGAAGAACAGTATTTGGTATCTGCGC
TCTGCTGAAGCCAGTTACCTTCGGAAAAAGAGTTGGTAGCTCTTGATCCGGCAAACAAACCACCGCTGGT
AGCGGTGGTTTTTTTGTTTGCAAGCAGCAGATTACGCGCAGAAAAAAAGGATCTCAAGAAGATCCTTTGA
TCTTTTCTACGGGGTCTGACGCTCAGTGGAACGAAAACTCACGTTAAGGGATTTTGGTCATGAGATTATC
AAAAAGGATCTTCACCTAGATCCTTTTAAATTAAAAATGAAGTTTTAAATCAATCTAAAGTATATATGAG
TAAACTTGGTCTGACAGTTACCAATGCTTAATCAGTGAGGCACCTATCTCAGCGATCTGTCTATTTCGTT
CATCCATAGTTGCCTGACTCCCCGTCGTGTAGATAACTACGATACGGGAGGGCTTACCATCTGGCCCCAG
TGCTGCAATGATACCGCGAGACCCACGCTCACCGGCTCCAGATTTATCAGCAATAAACCAGCCAGCCGGA
AGGGCCGAGCGCAGAAGTGGTCCTGCAACTTTATCCGCCTCCATCCAGTCTATTAATTGTTGCCGGGAAG
CTAGAGTAAGTAGTTCGCCAGTTAATAGTTTGCGCAACGTTGTTGCCATTGCTACAGGCATCGTGGTGTC
ACGCTCGTCGTTTGGTATGGCTTCATTCAGCTCCGGTTCCCAACGATCAAGGCGAGTTACATGATCCCCC
ATGTTGTGCAAAAAAGCGGTTAGCTCCTTCGGTCCTCCGATCGTTGTCAGAAGTAAGTTGGCCGCAGTGT
TATCACTCATGGTTATGGCAGCACTGCATAATTCTCTTACTGTCATGCCATCCGTAAGATGCTTTTCTGT
GACTGGTGAGTACTCAACCAAGTCATTCTGAGAATAGTGTATGCGGCGACCGAGTTGCTCTTGCCCGGCG
TCAATACGGGATAATACCGCGCCACATAGCAGAACTTTAAAAGTGCTCATCATTGGAAAACGTTCTTCGG
GGCGAAAACTCTCAAGGATCTTACCGCTGTTGAGATCCAGTTCGATGTAACCCACTCGTGCACCCAACTG
ATCTTCAGCATCTTTTACTTTCACCAGCGTTTCTGGGTGAGCAAAAACAGGAAGGCAAAATGCCGCAAAA
AAGGGAATAAGGGCGACACGGAAATGTTGAATACTCATACTCTTCCTTTTTCAATATTATTGAAGCATTT
ATCAGGGTTATTGTCTCATGAGCGGATACATATTTGAATGTATTTAGAAAAATAAACAA
